>Addgene plasmid #219947 | 3'-com-gRNA GG backbone (MOBE1-4) | addgene full sequence | sequence record 440913 | Addgene NGS Result
TACGTGACGTAGAAAGTAATAATTTCTTGGGTAGTTTGCAGTTTTAAAATTATGTTTTAAAATGGACTAT
CATATGCTTACCGTAACTTGAAAGTATTTCGATTTCTTGGCTTTATATATCTTGTGGAAAGGACGAAACA
CCGGGTCTTCGAGAAGACCTGTTTTAGAGCTAGAAATAGCAAGTTAAAATAAGGCTAGTCCGTTATCAAC
TTGAAAAAGTGGCACCGAGTCGGTGCCTGAATGCCTGCGAGCATCTTTTTTTAAGCTTGGGCCGCTCGAG
GTACCTCTCTACATATGACATGTGAGCAAAAGGCCAGCAAAAGGCCAGGAACCGTAAAAAGGCCGCGTTG
CTGGCGTTTTTCCATAGGCTCCGCCCCCCTGACGAGCATCACAAAAATCGACGCTCAAGTCAGAGGTGGC
GAAACCCGACAGGACTATAAAGATACCAGGCGTTTCCCCCTGGAAGCTCCCTCGTGCGCTCTCCTGTTCC
GACCCTGCCGCTTACCGGATACCTGTCCGCCTTTCTCCCTTCGGGAAGCGTGGCGCTTTCTCATAGCTCA
CGCTGTAGGTATCTCAGTTCGGTGTAGGTCGTTCGCTCCAAGCTGGGCTGTGTGCACGAACCCCCCGTTC
AGCCCGACCGCTGCGCCTTATCCGGTAACTATCGTCTTGAGTCCAACCCGGTAAGACACGACTTATCGCC
ACTGGCAGCAGCCACTGGTAACAGGATTAGCAGAGCGAGGTATGTAGGCGGTGCTACAGAGTTCTTGAAG
TGGTGGCCTAACTACGGCTACACTAGAAGAACAGTATTTGGTATCTGCGCTCTGCTGAAGCCAGTTACCT
TCGGAAAAAGAGTTGGTAGCTCTTGATCCGGCAAACAAACCACCGCTGGTAGCGGTGGTTTTTTTGTTTG
CAAGCAGCAGATTACGCGCAGAAAAAAAGGATCTCAAGAAGATCCTTTGATCTTTTCTACGGGGTCTGAC
GCTCAGTGGAACGAAAACTCACGTTAAGGGATTTTGGTCATGAGATTATCAAAAAGGATCTTCACCTAGA
TCCTTTTAAATTAAAAATGAAGTTTTAAATCAATCTAAAGTATATATGAGTAAACTTGGTCTGACAGTTA
CCAATGCTTAATCAGTGAGGCACCTATCTCAGCGATCTGTCTATTTCGTTCATCCATAGTTGCCTGACTC
CCCGTCGTGTAGATAACTACGATACGGGAGGGCTTACCATCTGGCCCCAGTGCTGCAATGATACCGCGAG
ACCCACGCTCACCGGCTCCAGATTTATCAGCAATAAACCAGCCAGCCGGAAGGGCCGAGCGCAGAAGTGG
TCCTGCAACTTTATCCGCCTCCATCCAGTCTATTAATTGTTGCCGGGAAGCTAGAGTAAGTAGTTCGCCA
GTTAATAGTTTGCGCAACGTTGTTGCCATTGCTACAGGCATCGTGGTGTCACGCTCGTCGTTTGGTATGG
CTTCATTCAGCTCCGGTTCCCAACGATCAAGGCGAGTTACATGATCCCCCATGTTGTGCAAAAAAGCGGT
TAGCTCCTTCGGTCCTCCGATCGTTGTCAGAAGTAAGTTGGCCGCAGTGTTATCACTCATGGTTATGGCA
GCACTGCATAATTCTCTTACTGTCATGCCATCCGTAAGATGCTTTTCTGTGACTGGTGAGTACTCAACCA
AGTCATTCTGAGAATAGTGTATGCGGCGACCGAGTTGCTCTTGCCCGGCGTCAATACGGGATAATACCGC
GCCACATAGCAGAACTTTAAAAGTGCTCATCATTGGAAAACGTTCTTCGGGGCGAAAACTCTCAAGGATC
TTACCGCTGTTGAGATCCAGTTCGATGTAACCCACTCGTGCACCCAACTGATCTTCAGCATCTTTTACTT
TCACCAGCGTTTCTGGGTGAGCAAAAACAGGAAGGCAAAATGCCGCAAAAAAGGGAATAAGGGCGACACG
GAAATGTTGAATACTCATACTCTTCCTTTTTCAATATTATTGAAGCATTTATCAGGGTTATTGTCTCATG
AGCGGATACATATTTGAATGTATTTAGAAAAATAAACAAATAGGGGTTCCGCGCACATTTCCCCGAAAAG
TGCCACCTGACGTCGCTAGCTGTACAAAAAAGCAGGCTTTAAAGGAACCAATTCAGTCGACTGGATCCGG
TACCAAGGTCGGGCAGGAAGAGGGCCTATTTCCCATGATTCCTTCATATTTGCATATACGATACAAGGCT
GTTAGAGAGATAATTAGAATTAATTTGACTGTAAACACAAAGATATTAGTACAAAA
Features (pLannotate 1.2.2; 6 found; start..end, strand, type, name):
    161..236     +  misc_RNA       gRNA scaffold: guide RNA scaffold for the Streptococcus pyogenes CRISPR/Cas9 system
    359..947     -  rep_origin     ori: high-copy-number ColE1/pMB1/pBR322/pUC origin of replication
   1118..1978    -  CDS            AmpR: β-lactamase; bla; confers resistance to ampicillin, carbenicillin, and related antibiotics
   1979..2083    -  promoter       AmpR promoter: bla
   2121..2138    +  protein_bind   attB1 (fragment): mutant version of attB; recombination site for the Gateway® BP reaction BP Clonase™
   2190..134     +  promoter       U6 promoter (across the origin): RNA polymerase III promoter for human U6 snRNA
