[The description below was written by a language model from this plasmid's Addgene catalogue record and pLannotate feature annotations shown in this document.]
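Description:
3'-com-gRNA GG backbone (MOBE1-4) is a compact (about 2.3 kb) pU6-based plasmid for expressing a Streptococcus pyogenes Cas9 guide RNA in mammalian cells. It is an entry backbone rather than a finished guide: the record gives no spacer sequence, and the intended use is to insert a target-specific protospacer by Golden Gate assembly. The annotation shows a short gap between the end of the U6 promoter and the start of the gRNA scaffold, which is presumably where the cloning site lies, although the type IIS enzyme sites are neither annotated nor named in the record. In bacteria the plasmid replicates from a high-copy ColE1/pUC-type origin and is selected with ampicillin through the β-lactamase gene and its native bla promoter. It has no mammalian selection marker or reporter, so it is suited to transient co-transfection.

The payload is a human U6 RNA polymerase III promoter driving the SpCas9 gRNA scaffold, which according to the catalogue entry carries a com RNA aptamer at its 3' end. The aptamer itself is not annotated in the feature table. The com hairpin is a phage-derived RNA element bound by the Com protein, so a guide carrying it can recruit a Com-fused effector to the Cas9-bound target site. The alternative insert name points to use with aptamer-recruited ABE8e or ABE8.20 adenine deaminases. This fits the multiplexed orthogonal base editor (MOBE) systems 1–4 named in the title, in which different aptamer–coat protein pairs direct different deaminases to different guides so that distinct base edits can be made at separate loci. A short attB1 fragment upstream of the U6 promoter appears to be a cloning remnant with no stated function.
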