Addgene plasmid #219947: 3'-com-gRNA GG backbone (MOBE1-4)
Purpose: Golden gate backbone for mammalian expression of Sp-gRNA with 3'-com
Depositing lab: Alexis Komor. Depositing organization: University of California, San Diego (UCSD). Publication: Development of multiplexed orthogonal base editor (MOBE) systems. Cowan QT, Gu S, Gu W, Ranzau BL, Simonson TS, Komor AC. Nat Biotechnol. 2024 May 21. doi: 10.1038/s41587-024-02240-0. PubMed 38773305.
Backbone
  Vector backbone: pU6
  Vector type: Mammalian Expression, CRISPR
Growth in bacteria
  Bacterial resistance: Ampicillin, 100 μg/mL
  Growth temperature: 37°C
  Growth strain: DH5alpha
  Copy number: Unknown
Gene/Insert
  Gene/Insert name: gRNA-com-3'end (S. pyogenes Cas9) (alt name: apt-ABE8e/8.20 gRNA)
  gRNA/shRNA sequence: Unspecified
  Species: H. sapiens (human), Synthetic
  Promoter: U6
  Cloning method: Other
Terms and licenses: Academic/Nonprofit Terms; Industry Terms: Not Available to Industry
Depositor comments: QTC223
How to cite: 3'-com-gRNA GG backbone (MOBE1-4) was a gift from Alexis Komor (Addgene plasmid # 219947 ; http://n2t.net/addgene:219947 ; RRID:Addgene_219947)
